Addgene plasmid #221501: pLenti_dCas9-KRAB-MeCP2_Blast
Purpose: Lentiviral construct for expression of the dCas9-KRAB-MeCP2 CRISPRi vector
Depositing lab: Matthew Meyerson. Depositing organization: Broad Institute. Publication: Dosage amplification dictates oncogenic regulation by the NKX2-1 lineage factor in lung adenocarcinoma. Pulice JL, Meyerson M. bioRxiv [Preprint]. 2023 Oct 27:2023.10.26.563996. doi: 10.1101/2023.10.26.563996. PubMed 37994369.
Backbone
  Vector backbone: lentiCas9-Blast
  Backbone manufacturer: Addgene #52962
  Backbone size w/o insert (bp): 12859
  Vector type: Mammalian Expression, Lentiviral, CRISPR
  Selectable markers: Blasticidin
Growth in bacteria
  Bacterial resistance: Ampicillin, 100 μg/mL
  Growth temperature: 37°C
  Growth strain: NEB Stable
  Copy number: High Copy
Gene/Insert
  Gene/Insert name: dCas9-KRAB-MeCP2-T2A-Blast
  Species: Synthetic
  Insert size (bp): 5778
  Mutation: Cas9 mutations to make dCas9=D10A+D839A+H840A+N863A
  Promoter: CMV
  Cloning method: Restriction Enzyme; 5′ cloning site BamHI (not destroyed); 3′ cloning site NheI (not destroyed)
  Sequencing primers: 5′ CMV-w; 3′ WPRE-Rv
Terms and licenses: Academic/Nonprofit Terms; Industry Terms: Not Available to Industry
How to cite: pLenti_dCas9-KRAB-MeCP2_Blast was a gift from Matthew Meyerson (Addgene plasmid # 221501 ; http://n2t.net/addgene:221501 ; RRID:Addgene_221501)
