[The description below was written by a language model from this plasmid's Addgene catalogue record and pLannotate feature annotations shown in this document.]
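Description:
pLenti_dCas9-KRAB-MeCP2_Blast is a lentiviral mammalian expression plasmid for CRISPR interference, built on the lentiCas9-Blast backbone. It is propagated in E. coli through a high-copy ColE1/pUC-type origin with ampicillin resistance (AmpR). The sequenced record is about 14.4 kb. The backbone also carries an f1 origin and an SV40 origin/promoter–EM7–BleoR cassette with an SV40 poly(A) signal. This cassette lies outside the viral transfer region and would not be packaged.

The transfer region begins with a CMV enhancer/promoter fused to a truncated HIV-1 5' LTR, an arrangement that typically drives genomic RNA production in packaging cells without Tat. Next come the Ψ packaging signal with a gag fragment, the RRE for Rev-dependent nuclear export, and the cPPT/CTS element. An internal CMV enhancer/promoter then drives a single synthetic open reading frame. That frame encodes catalytically dead S. pyogenes Cas9 (D10A, D839A, H840A, N863A) fused to a KRAB repression domain and to the transcriptional repression domain of MeCP2.

According to the insert name, a T2A peptide links this fusion to blasticidin S deaminase, although the T2A itself is not annotated in the feature table. The linkage lets the repressor and the blasticidin selection marker be made from one transcript. A WPRE downstream enhances transcript expression. The cassette ends in a 3' LTR, which the software labels as a truncated LTR, followed by a bGH poly(A) signal.

No sgRNA cassette is annotated, so guide RNAs would have to be supplied from a separate construct. The plasmid is intended for producing lentivirus to establish blasticidin-selected cells that stably express the dCas9-KRAB-MeCP2 repressor for targeted gene silencing. The associated publication concerns NKX2-1 regulation in lung adenocarcinoma.
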