Features (pLannotate 1.2.2; 36 found; start..end, strand, type, name):
    124..503     +  enhancer       CMV enhancer: human cytomegalovirus immediate early enhancer
    504..703     +  promoter       CMV promoter: human cytomegalovirus (CMV) immediate early promoter
    721..901     +  LTR            5' LTR (truncated): truncated 5' long terminal repeat (LTR) from HIV-1
    948..1073    +  misc_feature   HIV-1 Ψ: packaging signal of human immunodeficiency virus type 1
   1057..1420    +  CDS            HIV-1 gag (fragment): gag protein from human immunodeficiency virus 1; gag
   1566..1799    +  misc_feature   RRE: The Rev response element (RRE) of HIV-1 allows for Rev-dependent mRNA export from the nucleus to the cytoplasm.
   2176..2276    +  CDS            Rev (fragment): human immunodeficiency virus 1 (HIV-1) Rev protein; rev; enhances nuclear export of unspliced and incompletely spliced viral mRNAs
   2326..2443    +  misc_feature   cPPT/CTS: central polypurine tract and central termination sequence of HIV-1
   2493..2872    +  enhancer       CMV enhancer: human cytomegalovirus immediate early enhancer
   2873..3076    +  promoter       CMV promoter: human cytomegalovirus (CMV) immediate early promoter
   3191..7294    +  CDS            Cas9m4: catalytically dead mutant of the Cas9 endonuclease from the Streptococcus pyogenes Type II CRISPR/Cas system RNA-guided DNA-binding protein that lacks endonuclease activity due to the mutations D10A, D839A, H840A, and N863A (Mali et al., 2013)
   7379..7591    +  CDS            KRBOX4 (fragment): KRBX4_HUMAN - Also known as ZNF673. Experimental evidence at protein level: Swiss-Prot protein existence level 1. From Homo sapiens (Human).
   7646..8503    +  CDS            MeCP2: transcriptional repression domain from rat methyl-CpG-binding protein 2 (Nan et al., 1997)
   8570..8968    +  CDS            BSD: blasticidin S deaminase; Aspergillus terreus BSD; confers resistance to blasticidin
   8969..8990    +  misc_feature   MCS (fragment): pBluescript multiple cloning site
   8993..9581    +  misc_feature   WPRE: woodchuck hepatitis virus posttranscriptional regulatory element
   9518..10099   +  CDS            nef (fragment): NEF_HV1H2 - Experimental evidence at protein level: Swiss-Prot protein existence level 1. Extracellular Nef protein targets CD4(+) T-lymphocytes for apoptosis by interacting with CXCR4 surface receptors. From Human immunodeficiency virus type 1 group M subtype B (isolate HXB2) (HIV-1).
  10106..10286   +  LTR            5' LTR (truncated): truncated 5' long terminal repeat (LTR) from HIV-1
  10318..10542   +  polyA_signal   bGH poly(A) signal: bovine growth hormone polyadenylation signal
  10546..10567   +  promoter       SV40 promoter (fragment): SV40 enhancer and early promoter
  10588..11016   +  rep_origin     f1 ori (sequence partly withheld): f1 bacteriophage origin of replication; arrow indicates direction of (+) strand synthesis
  11043..11114   +  promoter       SV40 promoter (fragment): SV40 enhancer and early promoter
  11115..11186   +  promoter       SV40 promoter (fragment): SV40 enhancer and early promoter
  11190..11324   +  rep_origin     SV40 ori: SV40 origin of replication
  11386..11433   +  promoter       EM7 promoter: synthetic bacterial promoter&nbsp
  11452..11826   +  CDS            BleoR: antibiotic-binding protein; Sh ble from Streptoalloteichus hindustanus; confers resistance to bleomycin, phleomycin, and Zeocin™
  11836..11961   +  CDS            ble (fragment): BLE_KLEPN - Experimental evidence at protein level: Swiss-Prot protein existence level 1. Binding protein with a strong affinity to the bleomycin family of antibiotics. Binds to CL990; an antimitotic-antibiotic compound. From Klebsiella pneumoniae.
  11956..12077   +  polyA_signal   SV40 poly(A) signal: SV40 polyadenylation signal
  12148..12170   -  protein_bind   lac operator (fragment): The lac repressor binds to the lac operator to inhibit transcription in E. coli. This inhibition can be relieved by adding lactose or isopropyl-β-D-thiogalactopyranoside (IPTG). lac repressor encoded by lacI
  12174..12204   -  promoter       lac promoter: promoter for the E. coli lac operon
  12219..12240   -  protein_bind   CAP binding site: CAP binding activates transcription in the presence of cAMP. E. coli catabolite activator protein
  12253..12345   -  CDS            lacI (fragment): lac repressor; lacI; The lac repressor binds to the lac operator to inhibit transcription in E. coli. This inhibition can be relieved by adding lactose or isopropyl-β-D-thiogalactopyranoside (IPTG).
  12528..13116   -  rep_origin     ori: high-copy-number ColE1/pMB1/pBR322/pUC origin of replication
  13287..14147   -  CDS            AmpR: β-lactamase; bla; confers resistance to ampicillin, carbenicillin, and related antibiotics
  14148..14252   -  promoter       AmpR promoter: bla
  14311..14363   -  misc_feature   bom (fragment): basis of mobility region from pBR322
>Addgene plasmid #221501 | pLenti_dCas9-KRAB-MeCP2_Blast | addgene full sequence | sequence record 437839 | Addgene NGS Result
AGTAGTGCGCGAGCAAAATTTAAGCTACAACAAGGCAAGGCTTGACCGACAATTGCATGAAGAATCTGCT
TAGGGTTAGGCGTTTTGCGCTGCTTCGCGATGTACGGGCCAGATATACGCGTTGACATTGATTATTGACT
AGTTATTAATAGTAATCAATTACGGGGTCATTAGTTCATAGCCCATATATGGAGTTCCGCGTTACATAAC
TTACGGTAAATGGCCCGCCTGGCTGACCGCCCAACGACCCCCGCCCATTGACGTCAATAATGACGTATGT
TCCCATAGTAACGCCAATAGGGACTTTCCATTGACGTCAATGGGTGGAGTATTTACGGTAAACTGCCCAC
TTGGCAGTACATCAAGTGTATCATATGCCAAGTACGCCCCCTATTGACGTCAATGACGGTAAATGGCCCG
CCTGGCATTATGCCCAGTACATGACCTTATGGGACTTTCCTACTTGGCAGTACATCTACGTATTAGTCAT
CGCTATTACCATGGTGATGCGGTTTTGGCAGTACATCAATGGGCGTGGATAGCGGTTTGACTCACGGGGA
TTTCCAAGTCTCCACCCCATTGACGTCAATGGGAGTTTGTTTTGGCACCAAAATCAACGGGACTTTCCAA
AATGTCGTAACAACTCCGCCCCATTGACGCAAATGGGCGGTAGGCGTGTACGGTGGGAGGTCTATATAAG
CAGCGCGTTTTGCCTGTACTGGGTCTCTCTGGTTAGACCAGATCTGAGCCTGGGAGCTCTCTGGCTAACT
AGGGAACCCACTGCTTAAGCCTCAATAAAGCTTGCCTTGAGTGCTTCAAGTAGTGTGTGCCCGTCTGTTG
TGTGACTCTGGTAACTAGAGATCCCTCAGACCCTTTTAGTCAGTGTGGAAAATCTCTAGCAGTGGCGCCC
GAACAGGGACTTGAAAGCGAAAGGGAAACCAGAGGAGCTCTCTCGACGCAGGACTCGGCTTGCTGAAGCG
CGCACGGCAAGAGGCGAGGGGCGGCGACTGGTGAGTACGCCAAAAATTTTGACTAGCGGAGGCTAGAAGG
AGAGAGATGGGTGCGAGAGCGTCAGTATTAAGCGGGGGAGAATTAGATCGCGATGGGAAAAAATTCGGTT
AAGGCCAGGGGGAAAGAAAAAATATAAATTAAAACATATAGTATGGGCAAGCAGGGAGCTAGAACGATTC
GCAGTTAATCCTGGCCTGTTAGAAACATCAGAAGGCTGTAGACAAATACTGGGACAGCTACAACCATCCC
TTCAGACAGGATCAGAAGAACTTAGATCATTATATAATACAGTAGCAACCCTCTATTGTGTGCATCAAAG
GATAGAGATAAAAGACACCAAGGAAGCTTTAGACAAGATAGAGGAAGAGCAAAACAAAAGTAAGACCACC
GCACAGCAAGCGGCCGCTGATCTTCAGACCTGGAGGAGGAGATATGAGGGACAATTGGAGAAGTGAATTA
TATAAATATAAAGTAGTAAAAATTGAACCATTAGGAGTAGCACCCACCAAGGCAAAGAGAAGAGTGGTGC
AGAGAGAAAAAAGAGCAGTGGGAATAGGAGCTTTGTTCCTTGGGTTCTTGGGAGCAGCAGGAAGCACTAT
GGGCGCAGCGTCAATGACGCTGACGGTACAGGCCAGACAATTATTGTCTGGTATAGTGCAGCAGCAGAAC
AATTTGCTGAGGGCTATTGAGGCGCAACAGCATCTGTTGCAACTCACAGTCTGGGGCATCAAGCAGCTCC
AGGCAAGAATCCTGGCTGTGGAAAGATACCTAAAGGATCAACAGCTCCTGGGGATTTGGGGTTGCTCTGG
AAAACTCATTTGCACCACTGCTGTGCCTTGGAATGCTAGTTGGAGTAATAAATCTCTGGAACAGATTTGG
AATCACACGACCTGGATGGAGTGGGACAGAGAAATTAACAATTACACAAGCTTAATACACTCCTTAATTG
AAGAATCGCAAAACCAGCAAGAAAAGAATGAACAAGAATTATTGGAATTAGATAAATGGGCAAGTTTGTG
GAATTGGTTTAACATAACAAATTGGCTGTGGTATATAAAATTATTCATAATGATAGTAGGAGGCTTGGTA
GGTTTAAGAATAGTTTTTGCTGTACTTTCTATAGTGAATAGAGTTAGGCAGGGATATTCACCATTATCGT
TTCAGACCCACCTCCCAACCCCGAGGGGACCCGACAGGCCCGAAGGAATAGAAGAAGAAGGTGGAGAGAG
AGACAGAGACAGATCCATTCGATTAGTGAACGGATCGGCACTGCGTGCGCCAATTCTGCAGACAAATGGC
AGTATTCATCCACAATTTTAAAAGAAAAGGGGGGATTGGGGGGTACAGTGCAGGGGAAAGAATAGTAGAC
ATAATAGCAACAGACATACAAACTAAAGAATTACAAAAACAAATTACAAAAATTCAAAATTTTCGGGTTT
ATTACAGGGACAGCAGAGATCCAGTTTGGTTAATTAGCTAGCGACATTGATTATTGACTAGTTATTAATA
GTAATCAATTACGGGGTCATTAGTTCATAGCCCATATATGGAGTTCCGCGTTACATAACTTACGGTAAAT
GGCCCGCCTGGCTGACCGCCCAACGACCCCCGCCCATTGACGTCAATAATGACGTATGTTCCCATAGTAA
CGCCAATAGGGACTTTCCATTGACGTCAATGGGTGGAGTATTTACGGTAAACTGCCCACTTGGCAGTACA
TCAAGTGTATCATATGCCAAGTACGCCCCCTATTGACGTCAATGACGGTAAATGGCCCGCCTGGCATTAT
GCCCAGTACATGACCTTATGGGACTTTCCTACTTGGCAGTACATCTACGTATTAGTCATCGCTATTACCA
TGGTGATGCGGTTTTGGCAGTACATCAATGGGCGTGGATAGCGGTTTGACTCACGGGGATTTCCAAGTCT
CCACCCCATTGACGTCAATGGGAGTTTGTTTTGGCACCAAAATCAACGGGACTTTCCAAAATGTCGTAAC
AACTCCGCCCCATTGACGCAAATGGGCGGTAGGCGTGTACGGTGGGAGGTCTATATAAGCAGAGCTCGTT
TAGTGAACCGTCAGATCGCCTGGAGACGCCATCCACGCTGTTTTGACCTCCATAGAAGACACCGGGACCG
ATCCAGCCTCCGGACTCTAGAGGATCGAACCCTTGCCACCATGGACAAGAAGTACTCCATTGGGCTCGCT
ATCGGCACAAACAGCGTCGGCTGGGCCGTCATTACGGACGAGTACAAGGTGCCGAGCAAAAAATTCAAAG
TTCTGGGCAATACCGATCGCCACAGCATAAAGAAGAACCTCATTGGCGCCCTCCTGTTCGACTCCGGGGA
GACGGCCGAAGCCACGCGGCTCAAAAGAACAGCACGGCGCAGATATACCCGCAGAAAGAATCGGATCTGC
TACCTGCAGGAGATCTTTAGTAATGAGATGGCTAAGGTGGATGACTCTTTCTTCCATAGGCTGGAGGAGT
CCTTTTTGGTGGAGGAGGATAAAAAGCACGAGCGCCACCCAATCTTTGGCAATATCGTGGACGAGGTGGC
GTACCATGAAAAGTACCCAACCATATATCATCTGAGGAAGAAGCTTGTAGACAGTACTGATAAGGCTGAC
TTGCGGTTGATCTATCTCGCGCTGGCGCATATGATCAAATTTCGGGGACACTTCCTCATCGAGGGGGACC
TGAACCCAGACAACAGCGATGTCGACAAACTCTTTATCCAACTGGTTCAGACTTACAATCAGCTTTTCGA
AGAGAACCCGATCAACGCATCCGGAGTTGACGCCAAAGCAATCCTGAGCGCTAGGCTGTCCAAATCCCGG
CGGCTCGAAAACCTCATCGCACAGCTCCCTGGGGAGAAGAAGAACGGCCTGTTTGGTAATCTTATCGCCC
TGTCACTCGGGCTGACCCCCAACTTTAAATCTAACTTCGACCTGGCCGAAGATGCCAAGCTTCAACTGAG
CAAAGACACCTACGATGATGATCTCGACAATCTGCTGGCCCAGATCGGCGACCAGTACGCAGACCTTTTT
TTGGCGGCAAAGAACCTGTCAGACGCCATTCTGCTGAGTGATATTCTGCGAGTGAACACGGAGATCACCA
AAGCTCCGCTGAGCGCTAGTATGATCAAGCGCTATGATGAGCACCACCAAGACTTGACTTTGCTGAAGGC
CCTTGTCAGACAGCAACTGCCTGAGAAGTACAAGGAAATTTTCTTCGATCAGTCTAAAAATGGCTACGCC
GGATACATTGACGGCGGAGCAAGCCAGGAGGAATTTTACAAATTTATTAAGCCCATCTTGGAAAAAATGG
ACGGCACCGAGGAGCTGCTGGTAAAGCTTAACAGAGAAGATCTGTTGCGCAAACAGCGCACTTTCGACAA
TGGAAGCATCCCCCACCAGATTCACCTGGGCGAACTGCACGCTATCCTCAGGCGGCAAGAGGATTTCTAC
CCCTTTTTGAAAGATAACAGGGAAAAGATTGAGAAAATCCTCACATTTCGGATACCCTACTATGTAGGCC
CCCTCGCCCGGGGAAATTCCAGATTCGCGTGGATGACTCGCAAATCAGAAGAGACCATCACTCCCTGGAA
CTTCGAGGAAGTCGTGGATAAGGGGGCCTCTGCCCAGTCCTTCATCGAAAGGATGACTAACTTTGATAAA
AATCTGCCTAACGAAAAGGTGCTTCCTAAACACTCTCTGCTGTACGAGTACTTCACAGTTTATAACGAGC
TCACCAAGGTCAAATACGTCACAGAAGGGATGAGAAAGCCAGCATTCCTGTCTGGAGAGCAGAAGAAAGC
TATCGTGGACCTCCTCTTCAAGACGAACCGGAAAGTTACCGTGAAACAGCTCAAAGAAGACTATTTCAAA
AAGATTGAATGTTTCGACTCTGTTGAAATCAGCGGAGTGGAGGATCGCTTCAACGCATCCCTGGGAACGT
ATCACGATCTCCTGAAAATCATTAAAGACAAGGACTTCCTGGACAATGAGGAGAACGAGGACATTCTTGA
GGACATTGTCCTCACCCTTACGTTGTTTGAAGATAGGGAGATGATTGAAGAACGCTTGAAAACTTACGCT
CATCTCTTCGACGACAAAGTCATGAAACAGCTCAAGAGGCGCCGATATACAGGATGGGGGCGGCTGTCAA
GAAAACTGATCAATGGGATCCGAGACAAGCAGAGTGGAAAGACAATCCTGGATTTTCTTAAGTCCGATGG
ATTTGCCAACCGGAACTTCATGCAGTTGATCCATGATGACTCTCTCACCTTTAAGGAGGACATCCAGAAA
GCACAAGTTTCTGGCCAGGGGGACAGTCTTCACGAGCACATCGCTAATCTTGCAGGTAGCCCAGCTATCA
AAAAGGGAATACTGCAGACCGTTAAGGTCGTGGATGAACTCGTCAAAGTAATGGGAAGGCATAAGCCCGA
GAATATCGTTATCGAGATGGCCCGAGAGAACCAAACTACCCAGAAGGGACAGAAGAACAGTAGGGAAAGG
ATGAAGAGGATTGAAGAGGGTATAAAAGAACTGGGGTCCCAAATCCTTAAGGAACACCCAGTTGAAAACA
CCCAGCTTCAGAATGAGAAGCTCTACCTGTACTACCTGCAGAACGGCAGGGACATGTACGTGGATCAGGA
ACTGGACATCAATCGGCTCTCCGACTACGACGTGGCTGCTATCGTGCCCCAGTCTTTTCTCAAAGATGAT
TCTATTGATAATAAAGTGTTGACAAGATCCGATAAAGCTAGAGGGAAGAGTGATAACGTCCCCTCAGAAG
AAGTTGTCAAGAAAATGAAAAATTATTGGCGGCAGCTGCTGAACGCCAAACTGATCACACAACGGAAGTT
CGATAATCTGACTAAGGCTGAACGAGGTGGCCTGTCTGAGTTGGATAAAGCCGGCTTCATCAAAAGGCAG
CTTGTTGAGACACGCCAGATCACCAAGCACGTGGCCCAAATTCTCGATTCACGCATGAACACCAAGTACG
ATGAAAATGACAAACTGATTCGAGAGGTGAAAGTTATTACTCTGAAGTCTAAGCTGGTCTCAGATTTCAG
AAAGGACTTTCAGTTTTATAAGGTGAGAGAGATCAACAATTACCACCATGCGCATGATGCCTACCTGAAT
GCAGTGGTAGGCACTGCACTTATCAAAAAATATCCCAAGCTTGAATCTGAATTTGTTTACGGAGACTATA
AAGTGTACGATGTTAGGAAAATGATCGCAAAGTCTGAGCAGGAAATAGGCAAGGCCACCGCTAAGTACTT
CTTTTACAGCAATATTATGAATTTTTTCAAGACCGAGATTACACTGGCCAATGGAGAGATTCGGAAGCGA
CCACTTATCGAAACAAACGGAGAAACAGGAGAAATCGTGTGGGACAAGGGTAGGGATTTCGCGACAGTCC
GGAAGGTCCTGTCCATGCCGCAGGTGAACATCGTTAAAAAGACCGAAGTACAGACCGGAGGCTTCTCCAA
GGAAAGTATCCTCCCGAAAAGGAACAGCGACAAGCTGATCGCACGCAAAAAAGATTGGGACCCCAAGAAA
TACGGCGGATTCGATTCTCCTACAGTCGCTTACAGTGTACTGGTTGTGGCCAAAGTGGAGAAAGGGAAGT
CTAAAAAACTCAAAAGCGTCAAGGAACTGCTGGGCATCACAATCATGGAGCGATCAAGCTTCGAAAAAAA
CCCCATCGACTTTCTCGAGGCGAAAGGATATAAAGAGGTCAAAAAAGACCTCATCATTAAGCTTCCCAAG
TACTCTCTCTTTGAGCTTGAAAACGGCCGGAAACGAATGCTCGCTAGTGCGGGCGAGCTGCAGAAAGGTA
ACGAGCTGGCACTGCCCTCTAAATACGTTAATTTCTTGTATCTGGCCAGCCACTATGAAAAGCTCAAAGG
GTCTCCCGAAGATAATGAGCAGAAGCAGCTGTTCGTGGAACAACACAAACACTACCTTGATGAGATCATC
GAGCAAATAAGCGAATTCTCCAAAAGAGTGATCCTCGCCGACGCTAACCTCGATAAGGTGCTTTCTGCTT
ACAATAAGCACAGGGATAAGCCCATCAGGGAGCAGGCAGAAAACATTATCCACTTGTTTACTCTGACCAA
CTTGGGCGCGCCTGCAGCCTTCAAGTACTTCGACACCACCATAGACAGAAAGCGGTACACCTCTACAAAG
GAGGTCCTGGACGCCACACTGATTCATCAGTCAATTACGGGGCTCTATGAAACAAGAATCGACCTCTCTC
AGCTCGGTGGAGACAGCAGGGCTGACCCCAAGAAGAAGAGGAAGGTGAGTGGTGGAGGAAGTGGCGGGTC
AGGGTCGATGGACGCGAAATCACTTACGGCATGGTCGAGAACACTGGTTACGTTCAAGGACGTGTTTGTG
GACTTTACACGTGAGGAGTGGAAATTGCTGGATACTGCGCAACAAATTGTGTATCGAAATGTCATGCTTG
AGAATTACAAGAACCTCGTCAGTCTCGGATACCAGTTGACGAAACCGGATGTGATCCTTAGGCTCGAAAA
GGGGGAAGAACCTTGGCTGGTATCGGGAGGTGGTTCGGGTGGCTCTGGATCAAGCCCAAAGAAGAAACGG
AAGGTGGAAGCCTCAGTGCAGGTGAAAAGGGTGCTGGAAAAATCCCCCGGCAAACTCCTCGTGAAGATGC
CCTTCCAGGCTTCCCCTGGCGGAAAAGGTGAAGGGGGTGGCGCAACCACATCTGCCCAGGTCATGGTCAT
CAAGCGACCTGGAAGGAAAAGAAAGGCCGAGGCTGACCCTCAGGCCATTCCAAAGAAACGGGGACGCAAG
CCAGGGTCCGTGGTCGCAGCTGCAGCAGCTGAGGCTAAGAAAAAGGCAGTGAAGGAAAGCTCCATCCGCA
GTGTGCAGGAGACTGTCCTGCCCATCAAGAAGAGGAAGACTAGGGAGACCGTGTCCATCGAGGTCAAAGA
AGTGGTCAAGCCCCTGCTCGTGTCCACCCTGGGCGAAAAATCTGGAAAGGGGCTCAAAACATGCAAGTCA
CCTGGACGGAAAAGCAAGGAGTCTAGTCCAAAGGGGCGCTCAAGCTCCGCTTCTAGTCCCCCTAAAAAGG
AACACCATCACCATCACCATCACGCCGAGTCTCCTAAGGCTCCTATGCCACTGCTCCCACCACCTCCACC
ACCTGAGCCACAGTCAAGCGAAGACCCCATCAGCCCACCCGAGCCTCAGGATCTGTCCTCTAGTATTTGC
AAAGAGGAAAAGATGCCCAGAGCAGGCAGCCTGGAGAGTGATGGCTGTCCAAAAGAACCCGCCAAGACCC
AGCCTATGGTGGCAGCCGCTGCAACTACCACCACAACCACAACTACCACAGTGGCCGAAAAATACAAGCA
TCGCGGCGAGGGCGAACGAAAGGACATTGTGTCAAGCTCCATGCCCAGACCTAACCGGGAGGAACCAGTC
GATAGTAGGACACCCGTGACTGAGAGAGTCTCAGGATCCGGCGCAACAAACTTCTCTCTGCTGAAACAAG
CCGGAGATGTCGAAGAGAATCCTGGACCGATGGCCAAGCCTTTGTCTCAAGAAGAATCCACCCTCATTGA
AAGAGCAACGGCTACAATCAACAGCATCCCCATCTCTGAAGACTACAGCGTCGCCAGCGCAGCTCTCTCT
AGCGACGGCCGCATCTTCACTGGTGTCAATGTATATCATTTTACTGGGGGACCTTGTGCAGAACTCGTGG
TGCTGGGCACTGCTGCTGCTGCGGCAGCTGGCAACCTGACTTGTATCGTCGCGATCGGAAATGAGAACAG
GGGCATCTTGAGCCCCTGCGGACGGTGCCGACAGGTGCTTCTCGATCTGCATCCTGGGATCAAAGCCATA
GTGAAGGACAGTGATGGACAGCCGACGGCAGTTGGGATTCGTGAATTGCTGCCCTCTGGTTATGTGTGGG
AGGGCTAAGAATTCGATATCAAGCTTATCGGTAATCAACCTCTGGATTACAAAATTTGTGAAAGATTGAC
TGGTATTCTTAACTATGTTGCTCCTTTTACGCTATGTGGATACGCTGCTTTAATGCCTTTGTATCATGCT
ATTGCTTCCCGTATGGCTTTCATTTTCTCCTCCTTGTATAAATCCTGGTTGCTGTCTCTTTATGAGGAGT
TGTGGCCCGTTGTCAGGCAACGTGGCGTGGTGTGCACTGTGTTTGCTGACGCAACCCCCACTGGTTGGGG
CATTGCCACCACCTGTCAGCTCCTTTCCGGGACTTTCGCTTTCCCCCTCCCTATTGCCACGGCGGAACTC
ATCGCCGCCTGCCTTGCCCGCTGCTGGACAGGGGCTCGGCTGTTGGGCACTGACAATTCCGTGGTGTTGT
CGGGGAAATCATCGTCCTTTCCTTGGCTGCTCGCCTGTGTTGCCACCTGGATTCTGCGCGGGACGTCCTT
CTGCTACGTCCCTTCGGCCCTCAATCCAGCGGACCTTCCTTCCCGCGGCCTGCTGCCGGCTCTGCGGCCT
CTTCCGCGTCTTCGCCTTCGCCCTCAGACGAGTCGGATCTCCCTTTGGGCCGCCTCCCCGCATCGATACC
GTCGACCTCGAGACCTAGAAAAACATGGAGCAATCACAAGTAGCAATACAGCAGCTACCAATGCTGATTG
TGCCTGGCTAGAAGCACAAGAGGAGGAGGAGGTGGGTTTTCCAGTCACACCTCAGGTACCTTTAAGACCA
ATGACTTACAAGGCAGCTGTAGATCTTAGCCACTTTTTAAAAGAAAAGGGGGGACTGGAAGGGCTAATTC
ACTCCCAACGAAGACAAGATATCCTTGATCTGTGGATCTACCACACACAAGGCTACTTCCCTGATTGGCA
GAACTACACACCAGGGCCAGGGATCAGATATCCACTGACCTTTGGATGGTGCTACAAGCTAGTACCAGTT
GAGCAAGAGAAGGTAGAAGAAGCCAATGAAGGAGAGAACACCCGCTTGTTACACCCTGTGAGCCTGCATG
GGATGGATGACCCGGAGAGAGAAGTATTAGAGTGGAGGTTTGACAGCCGCCTAGCATTTCATCACATGGC
CCGAGAGCTGCATCCGGACTGTACTGGGTCTCTCTGGTTAGACCAGATCTGAGCCTGGGAGCTCTCTGGC
TAACTAGGGAACCCACTGCTTAAGCCTCAATAAAGCTTGCCTTGAGTGCTTCAAGTAGTGTGTGCCCGTC
TGTTGTGTGACTCTGGTAACTAGAGATCCCTCAGACCCTTTTAGTCAGTGTGGAAAATCTCTAGCAGGGC
CCGTTTAAACCCGCTGATCAGCCTCGACTGTGCCTTCTAGTTGCCAGCCATCTGTTGTTTGCCCCTCCCC
CGTGCCTTCCTTGACCCTGGAAGGTGCCACTCCCACTGTCCTTTCCTAATAAAATGAGGAAATTGCATCG
CATTGTCTGAGTAGGTGTCATTCTATTCTGGGGGGTGGGGTGGGGCAGGACAGCAAGGGGGAGGATTGGG
AAGACAATAGCAGGCATGCTGGGGATGCGGTGGGCTCTATGGCTTCTGAGGCGGAAAGAACCAGCTGGGG
CTCTAGGGGGTATCCCC
[124 nt withheld, positions 10588-10711]
C
[91 nt withheld, positions 10713-10803]
A
[49 nt withheld, positions 10805-10853]
CCTTTGACGTTGGAGTCCACGTTCTTT
[37 nt withheld, positions 10881-10917]
ACCCTATCTCGGTCTATTCTTTTGATTTATAAGGGATTTTGCCGATTTCGGCCTATTGGTTAAAAAATGA
GCTGATTTAACAAAAATTTAACGCGAATTAATTCTGTGGAATGTGTGTCAGTTAGGGTGTGGAAAGTCCC
CAGGCTCCCCAGCAGGCAGAAGTATGCAAAGCATGCATCTCAATTAGTCAGCAACCAGGTGTGGAAAGTC
CCCAGGCTCCCCAGCAGGCAGAAGTATGCAAAGCATGCATCTCAATTAGTCAGCAACCATAGTCCCGCCC
CTAACTCCGCCCAGTTCCGCCCATTCTCCGCCCCATGGCTGACTAATTTTTTTTATTTATGCAGAGGCCG
AGGCCGCCTCTGCCTCTGAGCTATTCCAGAAGTAGTGAGGAGGCTTTTTTGGAGGCCTAGGCTTTTGCAA
AAAGCTCCCGGGAGCTTGTATATCCATTTTCGGATCTGATCAGCACGTGTTGACAATTAATCATCGGCAT
AGTATATCGGCATAGTATAATACGACAAGGTGAGGAACTAAACCATGGCCAAGTTGACCAGTGCCGTTCC
GGTGCTCACCGCGCGCGACGTCGCCGGAGCGGTCGAGTTCTGGACCGACCGGCTCGGGTTCTCCCGGGAC
TTCGTGGAGGACGACTTCGCCGGTGTGGTCCGGGACGACGTGACCCTGTTCATCAGCGCGGTCCAGGACC
AGGTGGTGCCGGACAACACCCTGGCCTGGGTGTGGGTGCGCGGCCTGGACGAGCTGTACGCCGAGTGGTC
GGAGGTCGTGTCCACGAACTTCCGGGACGCCTCCGGGCCGGCCATGACCGAGATCGGCGAGCAGCCGTGG
GGGCGGGAGTTCGCCCTGCGCGACCCGGCCGGCAACTGCGTGCACTTCGTGGCCGAGGAGCAGGACTGAC
ACGTGCTACGAGATTTCGATTCCACCGCCGCCTTCTATGAAAGGTTGGGCTTCGGAATCGTTTTCCGGGA
CGCCGGCTGGATGATCCTCCAGCGCGGGGATCTCATGCTGGAGTTCTTCGCCCACCCCAACTTGTTTATT
GCAGCTTATAATGGTTACAAATAAAGCAATAGCATCACAAATTTCACAAATAAAGCATTTTTTTCACTGC
ATTCTAGTTGTGGTTTGTCCAAACTCATCAATGTATCTTATCATGTCTGTATACCGTCGACCTCTAGCTA
GAGCTTGGCGTAATCATGGTCATAGCTGTTTCCTGTGTGAAATTGTTATCCGCTCACAATTCCACACAAC
ATACGAGCCGGAAGCATAAAGTGTAAAGCCTGGGGTGCCTAATGAGTGAGCTAACTCACATTAATTGCGT
TGCGCTCACTGCCCGCTTTCCAGTCGGGAAACCTGTCGTGCCAGCTGCATTAATGAATCGGCCAACGCGC
GGGGAGAGGCGGTTTGCGTATTGGGCGCTCTTCCGCTTCCTCGCTCACTGACTCGCTGCGCTCGGTCGTT
CGGCTGCGGCGAGCGGTATCAGCTCACTCAAAGGCGGTAATACGGTTATCCACAGAATCAGGGGATAACG
CAGGAAAGAACATGTGAGCAAAAGGCCAGCAAAAGGCCAGGAACCGTAAAAAGGCCGCGTTGCTGGCGTT
TTTCCATAGGCTCCGCCCCCCTGACGAGCATCACAAAAATCGACGCTCAAGTCAGAGGTGGCGAAACCCG
ACAGGACTATAAAGATACCAGGCGTTTCCCCCTGGAAGCTCCCTCGTGCGCTCTCCTGTTCCGACCCTGC
CGCTTACCGGATACCTGTCCGCCTTTCTCCCTTCGGGAAGCGTGGCGCTTTCTCATAGCTCACGCTGTAG
GTATCTCAGTTCGGTGTAGGTCGTTCGCTCCAAGCTGGGCTGTGTGCACGAACCCCCCGTTCAGCCCGAC
CGCTGCGCCTTATCCGGTAACTATCGTCTTGAGTCCAACCCGGTAAGACACGACTTATCGCCACTGGCAG
CAGCCACTGGTAACAGGATTAGCAGAGCGAGGTATGTAGGCGGTGCTACAGAGTTCTTGAAGTGGTGGCC
TAACTACGGCTACACTAGAAGAACAGTATTTGGTATCTGCGCTCTGCTGAAGCCAGTTACCTTCGGAAAA
AGAGTTGGTAGCTCTTGATCCGGCAAACAAACCACCGCTGGTAGCGGTGGTTTTTTTGTTTGCAAGCAGC
AGATTACGCGCAGAAAAAAAGGATCTCAAGAAGATCCTTTGATCTTTTCTACGGGGTCTGACGCTCAGTG
GAACGAAAACTCACGTTAAGGGATTTTGGTCATGAGATTATCAAAAAGGATCTTCACCTAGATCCTTTTA
AATTAAAAATGAAGTTTTAAATCAATCTAAAGTATATATGAGTAAACTTGGTCTGACAGTTACCAATGCT
TAATCAGTGAGGCACCTATCTCAGCGATCTGTCTATTTCGTTCATCCATAGTTGCCTGACTCCCCGTCGT
GTAGATAACTACGATACGGGAGGGCTTACCATCTGGCCCCAGTGCTGCAATGATACCGCGAGACCCACGC
TCACCGGCTCCAGATTTATCAGCAATAAACCAGCCAGCCGGAAGGGCCGAGCGCAGAAGTGGTCCTGCAA
CTTTATCCGCCTCCATCCAGTCTATTAATTGTTGCCGGGAAGCTAGAGTAAGTAGTTCGCCAGTTAATAG
TTTGCGCAACGTTGTTGCCATTGCTACAGGCATCGTGGTGTCACGCTCGTCGTTTGGTATGGCTTCATTC
AGCTCCGGTTCCCAACGATCAAGGCGAGTTACATGATCCCCCATGTTGTGCAAAAAAGCGGTTAGCTCCT
TCGGTCCTCCGATCGTTGTCAGAAGTAAGTTGGCCGCAGTGTTATCACTCATGGTTATGGCAGCACTGCA
TAATTCTCTTACTGTCATGCCATCCGTAAGATGCTTTTCTGTGACTGGTGAGTACTCAACCAAGTCATTC
TGAGAATAGTGTATGCGGCGACCGAGTTGCTCTTGCCCGGCGTCAATACGGGATAATACCGCGCCACATA
GCAGAACTTTAAAAGTGCTCATCATTGGAAAACGTTCTTCGGGGCGAAAACTCTCAAGGATCTTACCGCT
GTTGAGATCCAGTTCGATGTAACCCACTCGTGCACCCAACTGATCTTCAGCATCTTTTACTTTCACCAGC
GTTTCTGGGTGAGCAAAAACAGGAAGGCAAAATGCCGCAAAAAAGGGAATAAGGGCGACACGGAAATGTT
GAATACTCATACTCTTCCTTTTTCAATATTATTGAAGCATTTATCAGGGTTATTGTCTCATGAGCGGATA
CATATTTGAATGTATTTAGAAAAATAAACAAATAGGGGTTCCGCGCACATTTCCCCGAAAAGTGCCACCT
GACGTCGACGGATCGGGAGATCTCCCGATCCCCTATGGTGCACTCTCAGTACAATCTGCTCTGATGCCGC
ATAGTTAAGCCAGTATCTGCTCCCTGCTTGTGTGTTGGAGGTCGCTG
